Addgene plasmid #147175: pETM-60-DmNot1_1147-1386_P
Purpose: Bacterial Expression of DmNot1_1147-1386
Depositing lab: Elisa Izaurralde. Depositing organization: Max Planck Institute for Developmental Biology.
Backbone
  Vector backbone: Unknown
  Vector type: Bacterial Expression
Growth in bacteria
  Bacterial resistance: Kanamycin, 50 μg/mL
  Growth temperature: 37°C
  Growth strain: DH5alpha
  Copy number: Low Copy
Gene/Insert
  Gene/Insert name: DmNot1_1147-1386
  Species: D. melanogaster (fly)
  Mutation: 1 silent mutation compared to the sequence given by NM_001103772.2.
  Entrez Gene: Not1 (a.k.a. Dmel_CG34407, CG1874, CG1884, CG34407, Dmel\CG34407, Dmel_CG1874, Dmel_CG1884, NOT, NOT1, anon-EST:Liang-1.29, anon-WO0118547.221, clone 1.29, not1)
  Cloning method: Unknown
Terms and licenses: Academic/Nonprofit Terms; Industry Terms: Not Available to Industry
Depositor comments: Plasmids from this collection were made available to the research community and donated after the lab closed. Please note that the sequence provided by the depositing laboratory may be theoretical/predicted or based on Sanger sequencing results. There may be discrepancies between sequencing results obtained by Addgene and the depositor sequence. If an Addgene verified sequence is not available, please contact before placing your order to request that our lab fully sequence the plasmid.
How to cite: pETM-60-DmNot1_1147-1386_P was a gift from Elisa Izaurralde (Addgene plasmid # 147175 ; http://n2t.net/addgene:147175 ; RRID:Addgene_147175)
