[The description below was written by a language model from this plasmid's Addgene catalogue record and pLannotate feature annotations shown in this document.]
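Description:
pETM-60-DmNot1_1147-1386_P is a 7,510 nt bacterial expression plasmid for producing a fragment of Drosophila melanogaster Not1 (residues 1147–1386) in E. coli. The catalogue lists the backbone as unknown, although the name points to the pETM-60 series and the annotated features fit a pET-type layout. It carries a kanamycin resistance gene (aph(3')-Ia) and a ColE1/pBR322-type origin together with the bom region and the rop gene, consistent with its listing as low copy. An f1 origin and remnants of a tetracycline resistance gene are also present.

Expression is driven by a T7 promoter with an adjacent lac operator and the T7 gene 10 ribosome binding site. A plasmid-borne lacI gene supplies repressor, so transcription is held off until induction with IPTG in a host that provides T7 RNA polymerase, and it ends at a T7 terminator. The open reading frame begins with NusA, a highly soluble E. coli protein used as a solubility-enhancing fusion partner. This is followed by a His tag and a short match to a TEV-cleavage-containing tag, which suggests the fusion partner can be removed by protease. The Not1 segment comes next; the annotation tool matched it by homology to mouse CNOT1, but the record identifies it as the fly protein, with one silent change relative to the reference transcript. A further His-tag match and a short fragment resembling a T7 gene 10B-derived tag lie downstream of the insert, and the table does not show whether they are translated in frame.

Not1 is the scaffold subunit of the CCR4-NOT deadenylase complex. The record gives bacterial expression as the purpose, and the tag arrangement suits affinity purification of recombinant protein. The depositor sequence may be theoretical or based on Sanger reads.
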