Features (pLannotate 1.2.2; 22 found; start..end, strand, type, name):
     12..467     +  rep_origin     f1 ori (sequence partly withheld): f1 bacteriophage origin of replication; arrow indicates direction of (+) strand synthesis
    494..551     +  promoter       AmpR promoter (fragment): bla
    560..1375    -  CDS            KanR: aminoglycoside phosphotransferase; aph(3')-Ia; confers resistance to kanamycin in bacteria or G418 (Geneticin®) in eukaryotes
   1497..2085    +  rep_origin     ori: high-copy-number ColE1/pMB1/pBR322/pUC origin of replication
   2271..2413    -  misc_feature   bom: basis of mobility region from pBR322
   2515..2706    -  CDS            rop: Rop protein, which maintains plasmids at low copy number; rop
   2723..3103    +  CDS            YPB1_ECOLX: Protein predicted: Swiss-Prot protein existence level 4. From Escherichia coli.
   3175..3466    -  CDS            TcR (fragment): tetracycline efflux protein; tet; confers resistance to tetracycline
   3481..3502    -  protein_bind   CAP binding site: CAP binding activates transcription in the presence of cAMP. E. coli catabolite activator protein
   3515..4597    -  CDS            lacI: lac repressor; lacI; The lac repressor binds to the lac operator to inhibit transcription in E. coli. This inhibition can be relieved by adding lactose or isopropyl-β-D-thiogalactopyranoside (IPTG).
   4598..4675    -  promoter       lacI promoter: lacI
   4683..4962    -  CDS            TcR (fragment): tetracycline efflux protein; tet; confers resistance to tetracycline
   4984..5002    +  promoter       T7 promoter: promoter for bacteriophage T7 RNA polymerase
   5003..5027    +  protein_bind   lac operator: The lac repressor binds to the lac operator to inhibit transcription in E. coli. This inhibition can be relieved by adding lactose or isopropyl-β-D-thiogalactopyranoside (IPTG). lac repressor encoded by lacI
   5042..5064    +  RBS            RBS: efficient ribosome binding site from bacteriophage T7 gene 10 (Olins and Rangwala, 1989)
   5074..6552    +  CDS            NusA: transcription elongation protein (N utilization substance protein A); nusA; highly soluble in E. coli
   6568..6585    +  CDS            7xHis (fragment): 6xHis affinity tag
   6592..6614    +  CDS            capTEV™ (fragment): composite tag for in vivo biotinylation, TEV protease cleavage, and 6xHis tagging
   6634..7341    +  CDS            Cnot1 (fragment): CNOT1_MOUSE - Also known as Kiaa1007. Experimental evidence at protein level: Swiss-Prot protein existence level 1. Scaffolding component of the CCR4-NOT complex which is one of the major cellular mRNA deadenylases and is linked to various cellular processes including bulk mRNA degradation, miRNA-mediated repression, translational repression during translational initiation and general transcription regulation. Additional complex functions may be a consequence of its influence on mRNA expression. Its scaffolding function implies its interaction with the catalytic complex module and diverse RNA-
   7354..7371    +  CDS            9xHis (fragment): 9xHis affinity tag
   7381..7430    +  CDS            SET1 (fragment): solubility-enhancement tag derived from T7 phage gene 10B
   7438..7485    +  terminator     T7 terminator: transcription terminator for bacteriophage T7 RNA polymerase
>Addgene plasmid #147175 | pETM-60-DmNot1_1147-1386_P | depositor full sequence | sequence record 289622 | Full Sequence
TGGCGAATGGG
[124 nt withheld, positions 12-135]
C
[91 nt withheld, positions 137-227]
A
[49 nt withheld, positions 229-277]
CCTTTGACGTTGGAGTCCACGTTCTTT
[37 nt withheld, positions 305-341]
ACCCTATCTCGGTCTATTCTTTTGATTTATAAGGGATTTTGCCGATTTCGGCCTATTGGTTAAAAAATGA
GCTGATTTAACAAAAATTTAACGCGAATTTTAACAAAATATTAACGTTTACAATTTCAGGTGGCACTTTT
CGGGGAAATGTGCGCGGAACCCCTATTTGTTTATTTTTCTAAATACATTCAAATATGTATCCGCTCATGA
ATTAATTCTTAGAAAAACTCATCGAGCATCAAATGAAACTGCAATTTATTCATATCAGGATTATCAATAC
CATATTTTTGAAAAAGCCGTTTCTGTAATGAAGGAGAAAACTCACCGAGGCAGTTCCATAGGATGGCAAG
ATCCTGGTATCGGTCTGCGATTCCGACTCGTCCAACATCAATACAACCTATTAATTTCCCCTCGTCAAAA
ATAAGGTTATCAAGTGAGAAATCACCATGAGTGACGACTGAATCCGGTGAGAATGGCAAAAGTTTATGCA
TTTCTTTCCAGACTTGTTCAACAGGCCAGCCATTACGCTCGTCATCAAAATCACTCGCATCAACCAAACC
GTTATTCATTCGTGATTGCGCCTGAGCGAGACGAAATACGCGATCGCTGTTAAAAGGACAATTACAAACA
GGAATCGAATGCAACCGGCGCAGGAACACTGCCAGCGCATCAACAATATTTTCACCTGAATCAGGATATT
CTTCTAATACCTGGAATGCTGTTTTCCCGGGGATCGCAGTGGTGAGTAACCATGCATCATCAGGAGTACG
GATAAAATGCTTGATGGTCGGAAGAGGCATAAATTCCGTCAGCCAGTTTAGTCTGACCATCTCATCTGTA
ACATCATTGGCAACGCTACCTTTGCCATGTTTCAGAAACAACTCTGGCGCATCGGGCTTCCCATACAATC
GATAGATTGTCGCACCTGATTGCCCGACATTATCGCGAGCCCATTTATACCCATATAAATCAGCATCCAT
GTTGGAATTTAATCGCGGCCTAGAGCAAGACGTTTCCCGTTGAATATGGCTCATAACACCCCTTGTATTA
CTGTTTATGTAAGCAGACAGTTTTATTGTTCATGACCAAAATCCCTTAACGTGAGTTTTCGTTCCACTGA
GCGTCAGACCCCGTAGAAAAGATCAAAGGATCTTCTTGAGATCCTTTTTTTCTGCGCGTAATCTGCTGCT
TGCAAACAAAAAAACCACCGCTACCAGCGGTGGTTTGTTTGCCGGATCAAGAGCTACCAACTCTTTTTCC
GAAGGTAACTGGCTTCAGCAGAGCGCAGATACCAAATACTGTCCTTCTAGTGTAGCCGTAGTTAGGCCAC
CACTTCAAGAACTCTGTAGCACCGCCTACATACCTCGCTCTGCTAATCCTGTTACCAGTGGCTGCTGCCA
GTGGCGATAAGTCGTGTCTTACCGGGTTGGACTCAAGACGATAGTTACCGGATAAGGCGCAGCGGTCGGG
CTGAACGGGGGGTTCGTGCACACAGCCCAGCTTGGAGCGAACGACCTACACCGAACTGAGATACCTACAG
CGTGAGCTATGAGAAAGCGCCACGCTTCCCGAAGGGAGAAAGGCGGACAGGTATCCGGTAAGCGGCAGGG
TCGGAACAGGAGAGCGCACGAGGGAGCTTCCAGGGGGAAACGCCTGGTATCTTTATAGTCCTGTCGGGTT
TCGCCACCTCTGACTTGAGCGTCGATTTTTGTGATGCTCGTCAGGGGGGCGGAGCCTATGGAAAAACGCC
AGCAACGCGGCCTTTTTACGGTTCCTGGCCTTTTGCTGGCCTTTTGCTCACATGTTCTTTCCTGCGTTAT
CCCCTGATTCTGTGGATAACCGTATTACCGCCTTTGAGTGAGCTGATACCGCTCGCCGCAGCCGAACGAC
CGAGCGCAGCGAGTCAGTGAGCGAGGAAGCGGAAGAGCGCCTGATGCGGTATTTTCTCCTTACGCATCTG
TGCGGTATTTCACACCGCATATATGGTGCACTCTCAGTACAATCTGCTCTGATGCCGCATAGTTAAGCCA
GTATACACTCCGCTATCGCTACGTGACTGGGTCATGGCTGCGCCCCGACACCCGCCAACACCCGCTGACG
CGCCCTGACGGGCTTGTCTGCTCCCGGCATCCGCTTACAGACAAGCTGTGACCGTCTCCGGGAGCTGCAT
GTGTCAGAGGTTTTCACCGTCATCACCGAAACGCGCGAGGCAGCTGCGGTAAAGCTCATCAGCGTGGTCG
TGAAGCGATTCACAGATGTCTGCCTGTTCATCCGCGTCCAGCTCGTTGAGTTTCTCCAGAAGCGTTAATG
TCTGGCTTCTGATAAAGCGGGCCATGTTAAGGGCGGTTTTTTCCTGTTTGGTCACTGATGCCTCCGTGTA
AGGGGGATTTCTGTTCATGGGGGTAATGATACCGATGAAACGAGAGAGGATGCTCACGATACGGGTTACT
GATGATGAACATGCCCGGTTACTGGAACGTTGTGAGGGTAAACAACTGGCGGTATGGATGCGGCGGGACC
AGAGAAAAATCACTCAGGGTCAATGCCAGCGCTTCGTTAATACAGATGTAGGTGTTCCACAGGGTAGCCA
GCAGCATCCTGCGATGCAGATCCGGAACATAATGGTGCAGGGCGCTGACTTCCGCGTTTCCAGACTTTAC
GAAACACGGAAACCGAAGACCATTCATGTTGTTGCTCAGGTCGCAGACGTTTTGCAGCAGCAGTCGCTTC
ACGTTCGCTCGCGTATCGGTGATTCATTCTGCTAACCAGTAAGGCAACCCCGCCAGCCTAGCCGGGTCCT
CAACGACAGGAGCACGATCATGCGCACCCGTGGGGCCGCCATGCCGGCGATAATGGCCTGCTTCTCGCCG
AAACGTTTGGTGGCGGGACCAGTGACGAAGGCTTGAGCGAGGGCGTGCAAGATTCCGAATACCGCAAGCG
ACAGGCCGATCATCGTCGCGCTCCAGCGAAAGCGGTCCTCGCCGAAAATGACCCAGAGCGCTGCCGGCAC
CTGTCCTACGAGTTGCATGATAAAGAAGACAGTCATAAGTGCGGCGACGATAGTCATGCCCCGCGCCCAC
CGGAAGGAGCTGACTGGGTTGAAGGCTCTCAAGGGCATCGGTCGAGATCCCGGTGCCTAATGAGTGAGCT
AACTTACATTAATTGCGTTGCGCTCACTGCCCGCTTTCCAGTCGGGAAACCTGTCGTGCCAGCTGCATTA
ATGAATCGGCCAACGCGCGGGGAGAGGCGGTTTGCGTATTGGGCGCCAGGGTGGTTTTTCTTTTCACCAG
TGAGACGGGCAACAGCTGATTGCCCTTCACCGCCTGGCCCTGAGAGAGTTGCAGCAAGCGGTCCACGCTG
GTTTGCCCCAGCAGGCGAAAATCCTGTTTGATGGTGGTTAACGGCGGGATATAACATGAGCTGTCTTCGG
TATCGTCGTATCCCACTACCGAGATATCCGCACCAACGCGCAGCCCGGACTCGGTAATGGCGCGCATTGC
GCCCAGCGCCATCTGATCGTTGGCAACCAGCATCGCAGTGGGAACGATGCCCTCATTCAGCATTTGCATG
GTTTGTTGAAAACCGGACATGGCACTCCAGTCGCCTTCCCGTTCCGCTATCGGCTGAATTTGATTGCGAG
TGAGATATTTATGCCAGCCAGCCAGACGCAGACGCGCCGAGACAGAACTTAATGGGCCCGCTAACAGCGC
GATTTGCTGGTGACCCAATGCGACCAGATGCTCCACGCCCAGTCGCGTACCGTCTTCATGGGAGAAAATA
ATACTGTTGATGGGTGTCTGGTCAGAGACATCAAGAAATAACGCCGGAACATTAGTGCAGGCAGCTTCCA
CAGCAATGGCATCCTGGTCATCCAGCGGATAGTTAATGATCAGCCCACTGACGCGTTGCGCGAGAAGATT
GTGCACCGCCGCTTTACAGGCTTCGACGCCGCTTCGTTCTACCATCGACACCACCACGCTGGCACCCAGT
TGATCGGCGCGAGATTTAATCGCCGCGACAATTTGCGACGGCGCGTGCAGGGCCAGACTGGAGGTGGCAA
CGCCAATCAGCAACGACTGTTTGCCCGCCAGTTGTTGTGCCACGCGGTTGGGAATGTAATTCAGCTCCGC
CATCGCCGCTTCCACTTTTTCCCGCGTTTTCGCAGAAACGTGGCTGGCCTGGTTCACCACGCGGGAAACG
GTCTGATAAGAGACACCGGCATACTCTGCGACATCGTATAACGTTACTGGTTTCACATTCACCACCCTGA
ATTGACTCTCTTCCGGGCGCTATCATGCCATACCGCGAAAGGTTTTGCGCCATTCGATGGTGTCCGGGAT
CTCGACGCTCTCCCTTATGCGACTCCTGCATTAGGAAGCAGCCCAGTAGTAGGTTGAGGCCGTTGAGCAC
CGCCGCCGCAAGGAATGGTGCATGCAAGGAGATGGCGCCCAACAGTCCCCCGGCCACGGGGCCTGCCACC
ATACCCACGCCGAAACAAGCGCTCATGAGCCCGAAGTGGCGAGCCCGATCTTCCCCATCGGTGATGTCGG
CGATATAGGCGCCAGCAACCGCACCTGTGGCGCCGGTGATGCCGGCCACGATGCGTCCGGCGTAGAGGAT
CGAGATCTCGATCCCGCGAAATTAATACGACTCACTATAGGGGAATTGTGAGCGGATAACAATTCCCCTC
TAGAAATAATTTTGTTTAACTTTAAGAAGGAGATATACCATGAAAGAAATTTTGGCTGTAGTTGAAGCCG
TATCCAATGAAAAGGCGCTACCTCGCGAGAAGATTTTCGAAGCATTGGAAAGCGCGCTGGCGACAGCAAC
AAAGAAAAAATATGAACAAGAGATCGACGTCCGCGTACAGATCGATCGCAAAAGCGGTGATTTTGACACT
TTCCGTCGCTGGTTAGTTGTTGATGAAGTCACCCAGCCGACCAAGGAAATCACCCTTGAAGCCGCACGTT
ATGAAGATGAAAGCCTGAACCTGGGCGATTACGTTGAAGATCAGATTGAGTCTGTTACCTTTGACCGTAT
CACTACCCAGACGGCAAAACAGGTTATCGTGCAGAAAGTGCGTGAAGCCGAACGTGCGATGGTGGTTGAT
CAGTTCCGTGAACACGAAGGTGAAATCATCACCGGCGTGGTGAAAAAAGTAAACCGCGACAACATCTCTC
TGGATCTGGGCAACAACGCTGAAGCCGTGATCCTGCGCGAAGATATGCTGCCGCGTGAAAACTTCCGCCC
TGGCGACCGCGTTCGTGGCGTGCTCTATTCCGTTCGCCCGGAAGCGCGTGGCGCGCAACTGTTCGTCACT
CGTTCCAAGCCGGAAATGCTGATCGAACTGTTCCGTATTGAAGTGCCAGAAATCGGCGAAGAAGTGATTG
AAATTAAAGCAGCGGCTCGCGATCCGGGTTCTCGTGCGAAAATCGCGGTGAAAACCAACGATAAACGTAT
CGATCCGGTAGGTGCTTGCGTAGGTATGCGTGGCGCGCGTGTTCAGGCGGTGTCTACTGAACTGGGTGGC
GAGCGTATCGATATCGTCCTGTGGGATGATAACCCGGCGCAGTTCGTGATTAACGCAATGGCACCGGCAG
ACGTTGCTTCTATCGTGGTGGATGAAGATAAACACACTATGGACATCGCCGTTGAAGCCGGTAATCTGGC
GCAGGCGATTGGCCGTAACGGTCAGAACGTGCGTCTGGCTTCGCAACTGAGCGGTTGGGAACTCAACGTG
ATGACCGTTGACGACCTGCAAGCTAAGCATCAGGCGGAAGCGCACGCAGCGATCGACACCTTCACCAAAT
ATCTCGACATCGACGAAGACTTCGCGACTGTTCTGGTAGAAGAAGGCTTCTCGACGCTGGAAGAATTGGC
CTATGTGCCGATGAAAGAGCTGTTGGAAATCGAAGGCCTTGATGAGCCGACCGTTGAAGCACTGCGCGAG
CGTGCTAAAAATGCACTGGCCACCATTGCACAGGCCCAGGAAGAAAGCCTCGGTGATAACAAACCGGCTG
ACGATCTGCTGAACCTTGAAGGGGTAGATCGTGATTTGGCATTCAAACTGGCCGCCCGTGGCGTTTGTAC
GCTGGAAGATCTCGCCGAACAGGGCATTGATGATCTGGCTGATATCGAAGGGTTGACCGACGAAAAAGCC
GGAGCACTGATTATGGCTGCCCGTAATATTTGCTGGTTCGGTGACGAAGCGACTAGTGGTTCTGGTCATC
ACCATCACCATCACTCCGCGGGTGAGAATCTTTATTTTCAGGGCGCACATATGGTGACTGTGCCACCAGA
GCCTGTGCAGGACAAAACTGCCTTTATTTTCAACAACTTGAGCCAGCTGAACATACCGCAGAAGTGCGAT
GAGATAAAGGAGATTATGACCAAGGAGTATTGGCCGTGGCTAGCGCAATATCTGGTCCTCAAACGCGCAT
CAATGGAGTTCAACTTCCACACACTATATTACAACTTTTTGGATGCCCTTAAAAACGGCGAGATCAACCG
ATTCGTAACCAAAGAGACCCTACGCAACATCAAGGTACTCTTGCGCTCCGATAAGGGAGTTATTAATTTC
TCCGATCGAAGTCTGTTGAAGAACCTCGGACACTGGTTGGGCATGATGACCTTAGGTCGCAATCGCCCCA
TCCTGCAGTTGGATCTGGATCTTAAATCCCTTTTGGCTGAGGCTTACCACAAGGGCCAGCAGGAACTGCT
TTTTGTGGTTCCTTTCGTAGCCAAGATCCTTGAGTCATCCGCCAAGTCTCGCATCTTCCGATCGCCCAAT
CCATGGACAATGGGTATCATGTACGTGCTTGCTGAGCTTCACCAGGAGCCAGACCTTAAGCTGAACCTGA
AGTTTGAAATCGAAGTACTCTGCAAAACACTTAATCTGGAGTTGGCCAAGTTGCGACAAGTGATCTACCT
GAAGGATCCCAATCGAACTCACCGGATTGAAGAGCAGATGTCGCAACCAAAACCGAAACAACTTGAGCCA
GTGTGACTCGAGCACCACCACCACCACCACTGAGATCCGGCTGCTAACAAAGCCCGAAAGGAAGCTGAGT
TGGCTGCTGCCACCGCTGAGCAATAACTAGCATAACCCCTTGGGGCCTCTAAACGGGTCTTGAGGGGTTT
TTTGCTGAAAGGAGGAACTATATCCGGAT
